Addgene plasmid #193524: pIM30
Purpose: pENTRY clone for NLR Integrated Domain ID#66
Depositing lab: Nemo Peeters. Depositing organization: CNRS UMR 2594, INRA UMR 0441, Laboratoire des Interactions Plantes Micro-organismes (LIPM). Publication: An NLR integrated domain toolkit to identify plant pathogen effector targets. Landry D, Mila I, Sabbagh CRR, Zaffuto M, Pouzet C, Tremousaygue D, Dabos P, Deslandes L, Peeters N. Plant J. 2023 Sep;115(5):1443-1457. doi: 10.1111/tpj.16331. Epub 2023 Jul 24. PubMed 37248633.
Backbone
  Vector backbone: pTWIST ENTRY
  Vector type: pENTRY clone
Growth in bacteria
  Bacterial resistance: Kanamycin, 50 μg/mL
  Growth temperature: 37°C
  Growth strain: DH5alpha
  Copy number: High Copy
Gene/Insert
  Gene/Insert name: ID#66
  Species: Brachypodium (Bradi5g22187.1.p)
  Cloning method: Ligation Independent Cloning
  Sequencing primers: 5′ n/a
Terms and licenses: Academic/Nonprofit Terms; Industry Terms: Not Available to Industry
How to cite: pIM30 was a gift from Nemo Peeters (Addgene plasmid # 193524 ; http://n2t.net/addgene:193524 ; RRID:Addgene_193524)
