[The description below was written by a language model from this plasmid's Addgene catalogue record and pLannotate feature annotations shown in this document.]
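Description:
pIM30 is a Gateway entry clone built on the pTWIST ENTRY backbone, a compact bacterial plasmid of about 2.7 kb. It is propagated in E. coli at high copy number from a ColE1/pUC-type origin of replication and selected with kanamycin through an aph(3')-Ia aminoglycoside phosphotransferase (KanR) gene. Other annotated backbone elements are a short lacZα remnant, a fragment of a pBluescript-type multiple cloning site and an rrnB T1 transcription terminator, which helps insulate the cloning region from read-through transcription.

The payload is ID#66, an "integrated domain" taken from a nucleotide-binding leucine-rich repeat (NLR) immune receptor of Brachypodium (gene model Bradi5g22187.1.p). The feature table does not annotate the insert itself, but the attL1 and attL2 sites flank an unannotated interval of roughly 340 bp, which is where the ID#66 coding fragment would be expected to lie. No promoter, tag or reporter is annotated around the insert, in keeping with an entry clone, which stores a sequence rather than expressing it. In an LR Clonase reaction, the attL sites recombine with attR sites in a destination vector, transferring the fragment directionally into whichever expression context that vector provides.

The plasmid belongs to a toolkit of NLR integrated domains assembled to identify plant targets of pathogen effectors. Integrated domains are thought to act as decoys that mimic host proteins targeted by effectors, so a collection of such clones can be shuttled into destination vectors for interaction screens. The record does not state which destination vectors or assays are intended for this particular clone.
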