Features (pLannotate 1.2.2; 7 found; start..end, strand, type, name):
     56..99      -  CDS            lacZα (fragment): LacZα fragment of β-galactosidase; lacZ fragment
    152..251     +  protein_bind   attL1: mutant version of attL; recombination site for the Gateway® LR reaction LR Clonase™
    594..693     -  protein_bind   attL2: mutant version of attL; recombination site for the Gateway® LR reaction LR Clonase™
    938..1526    -  rep_origin     ori: high-copy-number ColE1/pMB1/pBR322/pUC origin of replication
   1662..2477    -  CDS            KanR: aminoglycoside phosphotransferase; aph(3')-Ia; confers resistance to kanamycin in bacteria or G418 (Geneticin®) in eukaryotes
   2593..2615    +  misc_feature   MCS (fragment): pBluescript multiple cloning site
   2615..2661    +  terminator     rrnB T1 terminator: transcription terminator T1 from the E. coli rrnB gene
>Addgene plasmid #193524 | pIM30 | addgene full sequence | sequence record 378698 | Addgene NGS Result
AACAAAACCCATCGTACGGCCAAGGAAGTCTCCAATAACTGTGATCCACCACAAGCGCCAGGGTTTTCCC
AGTCACGACGTTGTAAAACGACGGCCAGTCATGCATAATCCGCACGCATCTGGAATAAGGAAGTGCCATT
CCGCCTGACCTCAAATAATGATTTTATTTTGACTGATAGTGACCTGTTCGTTGCAACAGATTGATGAGCA
ATGCTTTTTTATAATGCCAACTTTGTACAAAAAAGCAGGCTTCGAAGGAGATAGAACCATGGTACTCGTA
CCTGCAGCAGAGGAAGTAGATGATACATCAAGGGGCAATGCTGATATGCCGAGTAACCGTAGCGGCAAGA
AACTGCGGTCCGAATCATGGAATGAATTTGATGTCACAGAAAAAGAAAACGAAAAGCCTGTCAAAGCAAG
GTGTAAGCACTGCCTGGTAGAGGTCAAGTGCGGAACCAAGAACGGGACATCTGGTATGCGGAACCATCTG
AATGTTTGTAAGAAGCACCAGTCACAAAATCTTTCAAGCACCGGTGATGCTACTACTGCACATGTGGCGC
CTATTGTAATCGGTGATTCATCTAGCAGAAAAGACCCAGCTTTCTTGTACAAAGTTGGCATTATAAGAAA
GCATTGCTTATCAATTTGTTGCAACGAACAGGTCACTATCAGTCAAAATAAAATCATTATTTGAGGCTAG
GTGGAGGCTCAGTGATGATAAGTCTGCGATGGTGGATGCATGTGTCATGGTCATAGCTGTTTCCTGTGTG
AAATTGTTATCCGCTCAGAGGGCACAATCCTATTCCGCGCTATCCGACAATCTCCAAGACATTAGGTGGA
GTTCAGTTCGGCGTATGGCATATGTCGCTGGAAAGAACATGTGAGCAAAAGGCCAGCAAAAGGCCAGGAA
CCGTAAAAAGGCCGCGTTGCTGGCGTTTTTCCATAGGCTCCGCCCCCCTGACGAGCATCACAAAAATCGA
CGCTCAAGTCAGAGGTGGCGAAACCCGACAGGACTATAAAGATACCAGGCGTTTCCCCCTGGAAGCTCCC
TCGTGCGCTCTCCTGTTCCGACCCTGCCGCTTACCGGATACCTGTCCGCCTTTCTCCCTTCGGGAAGCGT
GGCGCTTTCTCATAGCTCACGCTGTAGGTATCTCAGTTCGGTGTAGGTCGTTCGCTCCAAGCTGGGCTGT
GTGCACGAACCCCCCGTTCAGCCCGACCGCTGCGCCTTATCCGGTAACTATCGTCTTGAGTCCAACCCGG
TAAGACACGACTTATCGCCACTGGCAGCAGCCACTGGTAACAGGATTAGCAGAGCGAGGTATGTAGGCGG
TGCTACAGAGTTCTTGAAGTGGTGGCCTAACTACGGCTACACTAGAAGAACAGTATTTGGTATCTGCGCT
CTGCTGAAGCCAGTTACCTTCGGAAAAAGAGTTGGTAGCTCTTGATCCGGCAAACAAACCACCGCTGGTA
GCGGTGGTTTTTTTGTTTGCAAGCAGCAGATTACGCGCAGAAAAAAAGGATCTCAAGAAGATCCTTTGAT
CTTTTCTACGGGGTCTGACGCTCTATTCAACAAAGCCGCCGTCCCGTCAAGTCAGCGTAAATGGGTAGGG
GGCTTCAAATCGTCCGCTCTGCCAGTGTTACAACCAATTAACAAATTCTGATTAGAAAAACTCATCGAGC
ATCAAATGAAACTGCAATTTATTCATATCAGGATTATCAATACCATATTTTTGAAAAAGCCGTTTCTGTA
ATGAAGGAGAAAACTCACCGAGGCAGTTCCATAGGATGGCAAGATCCTGGTATCGGTCTGCGATTCCGAC
TCGTCCAACATCAATACAACCTATTAATTTCCCCTCGTCAAAAATAAGGTTATCAAGTGAGAAATCACCA
TGAGTGACGACTGAATCCGGTGAGAATGGCAAAAGCTTATGCATTTCTTTCCAGACTTGTTCAACAGGCC
AGCCATTACGCTCGTCATCAAAATCACTCGCATCAACCAAACCGTTATTCATTCGTGATTGCGCCTGAGC
GAGACGAAATACGCGATCGCTGTTAAAAGGACAATTACAAACAGGAATCGAATGCAACCGGCGCAGGAAC
ACTGCCAGCGCATCAACAATATTTTCACCTGAATCAGGATATTCTTCTAATACCTGGAATGCTGTTTTCC
CGGGGATCGCAGTGGTGAGTAACCATGCATCATCAGGAGTACGGATAAAATGCTTGATGGTCGGAAGAGG
CATAAATTCCGTCAGCCAGTTTAGTCTGACCATCTCATCTGTAACATCATTGGCAACGCTACCTTTGCCA
TGTTTCAGAAACAACTCTGGCGCATCGGGCTTCCCATACAATCGATAGATTGTCGCACCTGATTGCCCGA
CATTATCGCGAGCCCATTTATACCCATATAAATCAGCATCCATGTTGGAATTTAATCGCGGCCTCGAGCA
AGACGTTTCCCGTTGAATATGGCTCATAACACCCCTTGTATTACTGTTTATGTAAGCAGACAGTTTTATT
GTTCATGATGATATATTTTTATCTTGTGCAATGTAACATCAGAGATTTTGAGACACAACGTGGCTTTCCC
CCGCCGCTCTAGAACTAGTGGATCCAAATAAAACGAAAGGCTCAGTCGAAAGACTGGGCCTTTCGTTTTA
TCTGTTGTTTGTCGCATTATACGAGACGTCCAGGTTGGGATACCTGA
