>Addgene plasmid #193524 | pIM30 | depositor partial sequence | sequence record 374689 | insert
TCGAAGGAGATAGAACCATGGTACTCGTACCTGCAGCAGAGGAAGTAGATGATACATCAAGGGGCAATGC
TGATATGCCGAGTAACCGTAGCGGCAAGAAACTGCGGTCCGAATCATGGAATGAATTTGATGTCACAGAA
AAAGAAAACGAAAAGCCTGTCAAAGCAAGGTGTAAGCACTGCCTGGTAGAGGTCAAGTGCGGAACCAAGA
ACGGGACATCTGGTATGCGGAACCATCTGAATGTTTGTAAGAAGCACCAGTCACAAAATCTTTCAAGCAC
CGGTGATGCTACTACTGCACATGTGGCGCCTATTGTAATCGGTGATTCATCTAGCAGAAAAG
