>Addgene plasmid #193524 | pIM30 | depositor partial sequence | sequence record 374690 | pTwist+ENTR backbone
AACAAAACCCATCGTACGGCCAAGGAAGTCTCCAATAACTGTGATCCACCACAAGCGCCAGGGTTTTCCC
AGTCACGACGTTGTAAAACGACGGCCAGTCATGCATAATCCGCACGCATCTGGAATAAGGAAGTGCCATT
CCGCCTGACCTCAAATAATGATTTTATTTTGACTGATAGTGACCTGTTCGTTGCAACAGATTGATGAGCA
ATGCTTTTTTATAATGCCAACTTTGTACAAAAAAGCAGGCTNNNNNNNNNNNNNNNNNNNNNNNNNNNNN
NNNNNNNNNNNNNNNNNNNNNACCCAGCTTTCTTGTACAAAGTTGGCATTATAAGAAAGCATTGCTTATC
AATTTGTTGCAACGAACAGGTCACTATCAGTCAAAATAAAATCATTATTTGAGGCTAGGTGGAGGCTCAG
TGATGATAAGTCTGCGATGGTGGATGCATGTGTCATGGTCATAGCTGTTTCCTGTGTGAAATTGTTATCC
GCTCAGAGGGCACAATCCTATTCCGCGCTATCCGACAATCTCCAAGACATTAGGTGGAGTTCAGTTCGGC
GTATGGCATATGTCGCTGGAAAGAACATGTGAGCAAAAGGCCAGCAAAAGGCCAGGAACCGTAAAAAGGC
CGCGTTGCTGGCGTTTTTCCATAGGCTCCGCCCCCCTGACGAGCATCACAAAAATCGACGCTCAAGTCAG
AGGTGGCGAAACCCGACAGGACTATAAAGATACCAGGCGTTTCCCCCTGGAAGCTCCCTCGTGCGCTCTC
CTGTTCCGACCCTGCCGCTTACCGGATACCTGTCCGCCTTTCTCCCTTCGGGAAGCGTGGCGCTTTCTCA
TAGCTCACGCTGTAGGTATCTCAGTTCGGTGTAGGTCGTTCGCTCCAAGCTGGGCTGTGTGCACGAACCC
CCCGTTCAGCCCGACCGCTGCGCCTTATCCGGTAACTATCGTCTTGAGTCCAACCCGGTAAGACACGACT
TATCGCCACTGGCAGCAGCCACTGGTAACAGGATTAGCAGAGCGAGGTATGTAGGCGGTGCTACAGAGTT
CTTGAAGTGGTGGCCTAACTACGGCTACACTAGAAGAACAGTATTTGGTATCTGCGCTCTGCTGAAGCCA
GTTACCTTCGGAAAAAGAGTTGGTAGCTCTTGATCCGGCAAACAAACCACCGCTGGTAGCGGTGGTTTTT
TTGTTTGCAAGCAGCAGATTACGCGCAGAAAAAAAGGATCTCAAGAAGATCCTTTGATCTTTTCTACGGG
GTCTGACGCTCTATTCAACAAAGCCGCCGTCCCGTCAAGTCAGCGTAAATGGGTAGGGGGCTTCAAATCG
TCCGCTCTGCCAGTGTTACAACCAATTAACAAATTCTGATTAGAAAAACTCATCGAGCATCAAATGAAAC
TGCAATTTATTCATATCAGGATTATCAATACCATATTTTTGAAAAAGCCGTTTCTGTAATGAAGGAGAAA
ACTCACCGAGGCAGTTCCATAGGATGGCAAGATCCTGGTATCGGTCTGCGATTCCGACTCGTCCAACATC
AATACAACCTATTAATTTCCCCTCGTCAAAAATAAGGTTATCAAGTGAGAAATCACCATGAGTGACGACT
GAATCCGGTGAGAATGGCAAAAGCTTATGCATTTCTTTCCAGACTTGTTCAACAGGCCAGCCATTACGCT
CGTCATCAAAATCACTCGCATCAACCAAACCGTTATTCATTCGTGATTGCGCCTGAGCGAGACGAAATAC
GCGATCGCTGTTAAAAGGACAATTACAAACAGGAATCGAATGCAACCGGCGCAGGAACACTGCCAGCGCA
TCAACAATATTTTCACCTGAATCAGGATATTCTTCTAATACCTGGAATGCTGTTTTCCCGGGGATCGCAG
TGGTGAGTAACCATGCATCATCAGGAGTACGGATAAAATGCTTGATGGTCGGAAGAGGCATAAATTCCGT
CAGCCAGTTTAGTCTGACCATCTCATCTGTAACATCATTGGCAACGCTACCTTTGCCATGTTTCAGAAAC
AACTCTGGCGCATCGGGCTTCCCATACAATCGATAGATTGTCGCACCTGATTGCCCGACATTATCGCGAG
CCCATTTATACCCATATAAATCAGCATCCATGTTGGAATTTAATCGCGGCCTCGAGCAAGACGTTTCCCG
TTGAATATGGCTCATAACACCCCTTGTATTACTGTTTATGTAAGCAGACAGTTTTATTGTTCATGATGAT
ATATTTTTATCTTGTGCAATGTAACATCAGAGATTTTGAGACACAACGTGGCTTTCCCCCGCCGCTCTAG
AACTAGTGGATCCAAATAAAACGAAAGGCTCAGTCGAAAGACTGGGCCTTTCGTTTTATCTGTTGTTTGT
CGCATTATACGAGACGTCCAGGTTGGGATACCTGA
